Addgene plasmid #13545: pDisplay FLIPE-600n
Depositing lab: Wolf Frommer. Depositing organization: Carnegie Institution for Science. Publication: Detection of glutamate release from neurons by genetically encoded surface-displayed FRET nanosensors. Okumoto S, Looger LL, Micheva KD, Reimer RJ, Smith SJ, Frommer WB. Proc Natl Acad Sci U S A. 2005 Jun 14. 102(24):8740-5. 10.1073/pnas.0503274102 PubMed 15939876.
Backbone
  Vector backbone: pDisplay
  Backbone manufacturer: Invitrogen
  Backbone size w/o insert (bp): 5325
  Vector type: Mammalian Expression
  Selectable markers: Neomycin (select with G418)
Growth in bacteria
  Bacterial resistance: Ampicillin, 100 μg/mL
  Growth temperature: 37°C
  Growth strain: DH5alpha
  Copy number: High Copy
Gene/Insert
  Gene/Insert name: FLIP-E WT (alt names: ECFP-ybeJ-Venus; Glutamate/aspartate binding protein; gltI)
  Species: E. coli
  Insert size (bp): 2400
  GenBank ID: NP_415188
  Tag / fusion protein: ECFP (N terminal on insert); Venus (C terminal on insert)
  Cloning method: Restriction Enzyme; 5′ cloning site XmaI (not destroyed); 3′ cloning site SalI (not destroyed)
  Sequencing primers: 5′ N/A
Resource information
  A portion of this plasmid was derived from a plasmid made by: Venus is from Dr. Atsushi Miyawaki. Please ask Dr. Miyawaki for permission to use Venus in another vector.
Terms and licenses: Academic/Nonprofit Terms; Industry Terms: Not Available to Industry
Depositor comments: For more information, see http://carnegiedpb.stanford.edu/research/frommer/nanosensors/index.html
How to cite: pDisplay FLIPE-600n was a gift from Wolf Frommer (Addgene plasmid # 13545 ; http://n2t.net/addgene:13545 ; RRID:Addgene_13545)
