[The description below was written by a language model from this plasmid's Addgene catalogue record and pLannotate feature annotations shown in this document.]
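Description:
pDisplay FLIPE-600n is a mammalian expression plasmid built on the Invitrogen pDisplay backbone, designed to present a genetically encoded glutamate FRET sensor on the outer surface of transfected cells. It is maintained in E. coli at high copy through a ColE1/pUC-type origin with ampicillin selection (β-lactamase). It also carries an f1 origin for single-stranded DNA production. For selection in mammalian cells, an SV40 enhancer/early promoter drives a neomycin phosphotransferase gene terminated by an HSV TK polyadenylation signal, conferring G418 resistance.

The expression cassette is driven by the CMV immediate-early enhancer and promoter, with a T7 promoter just downstream, and ends in a bovine growth hormone polyadenylation signal. The open reading frame begins with the mouse Igκ leader, which directs the protein into the secretory pathway, followed by an HA epitope annotated only as a fragment of a 3xHA tag. Next comes the sensor itself, cloned between XmaI and SalI sites. It consists of ECFP, the E. coli periplasmic glutamate/aspartate binding protein gltI (ybeJ), and the yellow fluorescent protein Venus, which the automated annotation labels as EYFP. The fusion terminates in the PDGFRβ transmembrane domain, which anchors the sensor in the plasma membrane facing the extracellular space.

In this type of sensor, ligand binding to the gltI moiety alters the energy transfer between the cyan donor and yellow acceptor, giving a ratiometric optical readout. The insert is listed as the wild-type FLIP-E version. According to the associated publication, the construct is used to detect glutamate release from neurons.
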