Features (pLannotate 1.2.2; 22 found; start..end, strand, type, name):
     10..389     +  enhancer       CMV enhancer: human cytomegalovirus immediate early enhancer
    390..593     +  promoter       CMV promoter: human cytomegalovirus (CMV) immediate early promoter
    589..622     +  LTR            5' LTR (truncated) (fragment): truncated 5' long terminal repeat (LTR) from HIV-1
    638..656     +  promoter       T7 promoter: promoter for bacteriophage T7 RNA polymerase
    737..799     +  sig_peptide    Igκ leader: leader sequence from mouse immunoglobulin κ light chain
    799..822     +  CDS            3xHA (fragment): three tandem HA epitope tags
    854..1570    +  CDS            ECFP: ECFP is a basic (constitutively fluorescent) cyan fluorescent protein published in 1996, derived from Aequorea victoria. It has low acid sensitivity.
   1586..2410    +  CDS            gltI (fragment): GLTI_ECOLI - Also known as ybeJ, yzzK. Experimental evidence at protein level: Swiss-Prot protein existence level 1. Part of the ABC transporter complex GltIJKL involved in glutamate and aspartate uptake. Binds to both glutamate and aspartate. From Escherichia coli (strain K12).
   2429..3145    +  CDS            EYFP: EYFP is a basic (constitutively fluorescent) green/yellow fluorescent protein published in 1996, derived from Aequorea victoria. It is reported to be a very rapidly-maturing weak dimer with high acid sensitivity.
   3185..3331    +  CDS            PDGFRβ TM domain: transmembrane domain from platelet derived growth factor receptor beta
   3359..3583    +  polyA_signal   bGH poly(A) signal: bovine growth hormone polyadenylation signal
   3587..3605    +  promoter       SV40 promoter (fragment): SV40 enhancer and early promoter
   3715..4303    -  rep_origin     ori: high-copy-number ColE1/pMB1/pBR322/pUC origin of replication
   4525..4541    +  polyA_signal   bGH poly(A) signal (fragment): bovine growth hormone polyadenylation signal
   4632..4679    -  polyA_signal   HSV TK poly(A) signal: herpes simplex virus thymidine kinase polyadenylation signal (Cole and Stacy, 1985)
   4738..4890    -  CDS            ble (fragment): BLE_KLEPN - Experimental evidence at protein level: Swiss-Prot protein existence level 1. Binding protein with a strong affinity to the bleomycin family of antibiotics. Binds to CL990; an antimitotic-antibiotic compound. From Klebsiella pneumoniae.
   4911..5699    -  CDS            NeoR/KanR: aminoglycoside phosphotransferase confers resistance to neomycin, kanamycin, and G418 (Geneticin®)
   5734..6094    -  promoter       SV40 promoter: SV40 enhancer and early promoter
   6096..6113    -  promoter       AmpR promoter (fragment): bla
   6154..7014    -  CDS            AmpR: β-lactamase; bla; confers resistance to ampicillin, carbenicillin, and related antibiotics
   7015..7119    -  promoter       AmpR promoter: bla
   7146..7574    +  rep_origin     f1 ori (sequence partly withheld): f1 bacteriophage origin of replication; arrow indicates direction of (+) strand synthesis
>Addgene plasmid #13545 | pDisplay FLIPE-600n | depositor full sequence | sequence record 7671 | Author sequence
GCGCGCGTTGACATTGATTATTGACTAGTTATTAATAGTAATCAATTACGGGGTCATTAGTTCATAGCCC
ATATATGGAGTTCCGCGTTACATAACTTACGGTAAATGGCCCGCCTGGCTGACCGCCCAACGACCCCCGC
CCATTGACGTCAATAATGACGTATGTTCCCATAGTAACGCCAATAGGGACTTTCCATTGACGTCAATGGG
TGGACTATTTACGGTAAACTGCCCACTTGGCAGTACATCAAGTGTATCATATGCCAAGTACGCCCCCTAT
TGACGTCAATGACGGTAAATGGCCCGCCTGGCATTATGCCCAGTACATGACCTTATGGGACTTTCCTACT
TGGCAGTACATCTACGTATTAGTCATCGCTATTACCATGGTGATGCGGTTTTGGCAGTACATCAATGGGC
GTGGATAGCGGTTTGACTCACGGGGATTTCCAAGTCTCCACCCCATTGACGTCAATGGGAGTTTGTTTTG
GCACCAAAATCAACGGGACTTTCCAAAATGTCGTAACAACTCCGCCCCATTGACGCAAATGGGCGGTAGG
CGTGTACGGTGGGAGGTCTATATAAGCAGAGCTCTCTGGCTAACTAGAGAACCCACTGCTTACTGGCTTA
TCGAAATTAATACGACTCACTATAGGGAGACCCAAGCTTGGTACCGAGCTCGGATCCACTAGTAACGGCC
GCCAGTGTGCTGGAATTCGGCTTGGGGATATCCACCATGGAGACAGACACACTCCTGCTATGGGTACTGC
TGCTCTGGGTTCCAGGTTCCACTGGTGACTATCCATATGATGTTCCAGATTATGCTGGGGCCCAGCCGGC
CAGATCTCCCGGGATGGTGAGCAAGGGCGAGGAGCTGTTCACCGGGGTGGTGCCCATCCTGGTCGAGCTG
GACGGCGACGTAAACGGCCACAAGTTCAGCGTGTCCGGCGAGGGCGAGGGCGATGCCACCTACGGCAAGC
TGACCCTGAAGTTCATCTGCACCACCGGCAAGCTGCCCGTGCCCTGGCCCACCCTCGTGACCACCCTGAC
CTGGGGCGTGCAGTGCTTCAGCCGCTACCCCGACCACATGAAGCAGCACGACTTCTTCAAGTCCGCCATG
CCCGAAGGCTACGTCCAGGAGCGCACCATCTTCTTCAAGGACGACGGCAACTACAAGACCCGCGCCGAGG
TGAAGTTCGAGGGCGACACCCTGGTGAACCGCATCGAGCTGAAGGGCATCGACTTCAAGGAGGACGGCAA
CATCCTGGGGCACAAGCTGGAGTACAACTACATCAGCCACAACGTCTATATCACCGCCGACAAGCAGAAG
AACGGCATCAAGGCCAACTTCAAGATCCGCCACAACATCGAGGACGGCAGCGTGCAGCTCGCCGACCACT
ACCAGCAGAACACCCCCATCGGCGACGGCCCCGTGCTGCTGCCCGACAACCACTACCTGAGCACCCAGTC
CGCCCTGAGCAAAGACCCCAACGAGAAGCGCGATCACATGGTCCTGCTGGAGTTCGTGACCGCCGCCGGG
ATCACTCTCGGCATGGACGAGCTGTACAAGGGTGGTACCGGAGGCGCCGCAGGCAGCACGCTGGACAAAA
TCGCCAAAAACGGTGTGATTGTCGTCGGTCACCGTGAATCTTCAGTGCCTTTCTCTTATTACGACAATCA
GCAAAAAGTGGTGGGTTACTCGCAGGATTACTCCAACGCCATTGTTGAAGCAGTGAAAAAGAAACTCAAC
AAACCGGACTTGCAGGTAAAACTGATTCCGATTACCTCACAAAACCGTATTCCACTGCTGCAAAACGGCA
CTTTCGATTTTGAATGTGGTTCTACCACCAACAACGTCGAACGCCAAAAACAGGCGGCTTTCTCTGACAC
TATTTTCGTGGTCGGTACGCGCCTGTTGACCAAAAAGGGTGGCGATATCAAAGATTTTGCCAACCTGAAA
GACAAAGCCGTAGTCGTCACTTCCGGCACTACCTCTGAAGTTTTGCTCAACAAACTGAATGAAGAGCAAA
AAATGAATATGCGCATCATCAGCGCCAAAGATCACGGTGACTCTTTCCGCACCCTGGAAAGCGGTCGTGC
CGTTGCCTTTATGATGGATGACGCTCTGCTGGCCGGTGAACGTGCGAAAGCGAAGAAACCAGACAACTGG
GAAATCGTCGGCAAGCCGCAGTCTCAGGAGGCCTACGGTTGTATGTTGCGTAAAGATGATCCGCAGTTCA
AAAAGCTGATGGATGACACCATCGCTCAGGTGCAGACCTCCGGTGAAGCGGAAAAATGGTTTGATAAGTG
GTTCAAAAATCCAATTCCGCCGAAAAACCTGAACATGAATTTCGAACTGTCAGACGAAATGAAAGCACTG
TTCAAAGAACCGAATGACAAGGCACTGAACGGCGCCGGTACCGGTGGAATGGTGAGCAAGGGCGAGGAGC
TGTTCACCGGGGTGGTGCCCATCCTGGTCGAGCTGGACGGCGACGTAAACGGCCACAAGTTCAGCGTGTC
CGGCGAGGGCGAGGGCGATGCCACCTACGGCAAGCTGACCCTGAAGTTCATCTGCACCACCGGCAAGCTG
CCCGTGCCCTGGCCCACCCTCGTGACCACCTTCGGCTACGGCCTGCAGTGCTTCGCCCGCTACCCCGACC
ACATGAAGCAGCACGACTTCTTCAAGTCCGCCATGCCCGAAGGCTACGTCCAGGAGCGCACCATCTTCTT
CAAGGACGACGGCAACTACAAGACCCGCGCCGAGGTGAAGTTCGAGGGCGACACCCTGGTGAACCGCATC
GAGCTGAAGGGCATCGACTTCAAGGAGGACGGCAACATCCTGGGGCACAAGCTGGAGTACAACTACAACA
GCCACAACGTCTATATCATGGCCGACAAGCAGAAGAACGGCATCAAGGTGAACTTCAAGATCCGCCACAA
CATCGAGGACGGCAGCGTGCAGCTCGCCGACCACTACCAGCAGAACACCCCCATCGGCGACGGCCCCGTG
CTGCTGCCCGACAACCACTACCTGAGCTACCAGTCCGCCCTGAGCAAAGACCCCAACGAGAAGCGCGATC
ACATGGTCCTGCTGGAGTTCGTGACCGCCGCCGGGATCACTCTCGGCATGGACGAGCTGTACAAGGTCGA
CGAACAAAAACTCATCTCAGAAGAGGATCTGAATGCTGTGGGCCAGGACACGCAGGAGGTCATCGTGGTG
CCACACTCCTTGCCCTTTAAGGTGGTGGTGATCTCAGCCATCCTGGCCCTGGTGGTGCTCACCATCATCT
CCCTTATCATCCTCATCATGCTTTGGCAGAAGAAGCCACGTTAGGCGGCCGCTCGAGATCAGCCTCGACT
GTGCCTTCTAGTTGCCAGCCATCTGTTGTTTGCCCCTCCCCCGTGCCTTCCTTGACCCTGGAAGGTGCCA
CTCCCACTGTCCTTTCCTAATAAAATGAGGAAATTGCATCGCATTGTCTGAGTAGGTGTCATTCTATTCT
GGGGGGTGGGGTGGGGCAGGACAGCAAGGGGGAGGATTGGGAAGACAATAGCAGGCATGCTGGGGATGCG
GTGGGCTCTATGGCTTCTGAGGCGGAAAGAACCAGTGGCGGTAATACGGTTATCCACAGAATCAGGGGAT
AACGCAGGAAAGAACATGTGAGCAAAAGGCCAGCAAAAGGCCAGGAACCGTAAAAAGGCCGCGTTGCTGG
CGTTTTTCCATAGGCTCCGCCCCCCTGACGAGCATCACAAAAATCGACGCTCAAGTCAGAGGTGGCGAAA
CCCGACAGGACTATAAAGATACCAGGCGTTTCCCCCTGGAAGCTCCCTCGTGCGCTCTCCTGTTCCGACC
CTGCCGCTTACCGGATACCTGTCCGCCTTTCTCCCTTCGGGAAGCGTGGCGCTTTCTCATAGCTCACGCT
GTAGGTATCTCAGTTCGGTGTAGGTCGTTCGCTCCAAGCTGGGCTGTGTGCACGAACCCCCCGTTCAGCC
CGACCGCTGCGCCTTATCCGGTAACTATCGTCTTGAGTCCAACCCGGTAAGACACGACTTATCGCCACTG
GCAGCAGCCACTGGTAACAGGATTAGCAGAGCGAGGTATGTAGGCGGTGCTACAGAGTTCTTGAAGTGGT
GGCCTAACTACGGCTACACTAGAAGGACAGTATTTGGTATCTGCGCTCTGCTGAAGCCAGTTACCTTCGG
AAAAAGAGTTGGTAGCTCTTGATCCGGCAAACAAACCACCGCTGGTAGCGGTGGTTTTTTTGTTTGCAAG
CAGCAGATTACGCGCAGAAAAAAAGGATCTCAAGAAGATCCTTTGATCTTTTCTACGGGGTCTGACGCTC
AGTGGAACGAAAACTCACGTTAAGGGATTTTGGTCATGAGATTATCAAAAAGGATCTTCACCTAGATCCT
TTTAAATTAAAAATGAAGTTTTAAATCAATCTAAAGTATATATGAGTAACCTGAGGCTATGGCAGGGCCT
GCCGCCCCGACGTTGGCTGCGAGCCCTGGGCCTTCACCCGAACTTGGGGGGTGGGGTGGGGAAAAGGAAG
AAACGCGGGCGTATTGGCCCCAATGGGGTCTCGGTGGGGTATCGACAGAGTGCCAGCCCTGGGACCGAAC
CCCGCGTTTATGAACAAACGACCCAACACCGTGCGTTTTATTCTGTCTTTTTATTGCCGTCATAGCGCGG
GTTCCTTCCGGTATTGTCTCCTTCCGTGTTTCAGTTAGCCTCCCCCTAGGGTGGGCGAAGAACTCCAGCA
TGAGATCCCCGCGCTGGAGGATCATCCAGCCGGCGTCCCGGAAAACGATTCCGAAGCCCAACCTTTCATA
GAAGGCGGCGGTGGAATCGAAATCTCGTGATGGCAGGTTGGGCGTCGCTTGGTCGGTCATTTCGAACCCC
AGAGTCCCGCTCAGAAGAACTCGTCAAGAAGGCGATAGAAGGCGATGCGCTGCGAATCGGGAGCGGCGAT
ACCGTAAAGCACGAGGAAGCGGTCAGCCCATTCGCCGCCAAGCTCTTCAGCAATATCACGGGTAGCCAAC
GCTATGTCCTGATAGCGGTCCGCCACACCCAGCCGGCCACAGTCGATGAATCCAGAAAAGCGGCCATTTT
CCACCATGATATTCGGCAAGCAGGCATCGCCATGGGTCACGACGAGATCCTCGCCGTCGGGCATGCTCGC
CTTGAGCCTGGCGAACAGTTCGGCTGGCGCGAGCCCCTGATGCTCTTGATCATCCTGATCGACAAGACCG
GCTTCCATCCGAGTACGTGCTCGCTCGATGCGATGTTTCGCTTGGTGGTCGAATGGGCAGGTAGCCGGAT
CAAGCGTATGCAGCCGCCGCATTGCATCAGCCATGATGGATACTTTCTCGGCAGGAGCAAGGTGAGATGA
CAGGAGATCCTGCCCCGGCACTTCGCCCAATAGCAGCCAGTCCCTTCCCGCTTCAGTGACAACGTCGAGC
ACAGCTGCGCAAGGAACGCCCGTCGTGGCCAGCCACGATAGCCGCGCTGCCTCGTCTTGCAGTTCATTCA
GGGCACCGGACAGGTCGGTCTTGACAAAAAGAACCGGGCGCCCCTGCGCTGACAGCCGGAACACGGCGGC
ATCAGAGCAGCCGATTGTCTGTTGTGCCCAGTCATAGCCGAATAGCCTCTCCACCCAAGCGGCCGGAGAA
CCTGCGTGCAATCCATCTTGTTCAATCATGCGAAACGATCCTCATCCTGTCTCTTGATCGATCTTTGCAA
AAGCCTAGGCCTCCAAAAAAGCCTCCTCACTACTTCTGGAATAGCTCAGAGGCCGAGGAGGCGGCCTCGG
CCTCTGCATAAATAAAAAAAATTAGTCAGCCATGGGGCGGAGAATGGGCGGAACTGGGCGGAGTTAGGGG
CGGGATGGGCGGAGTTAGGGGCGGGACTATGGTTGCTGACTAATTGAGATGCATGCTTTGCATACTTCTG
CCTGCTGGGGAGCCTGGGGACTTTCCACACCTGGTTGCTGACTAATTGAGATGCATGCTTTGCATACTTC
TGCCTGCTGGGGAGCCTGGGGACTTTCCACACCCTAACTGACACACATTCCACAGCTGGTTCTTTCCGCC
TCAGGACTCTTCCTTTTTCAATAAATCAATCTAAAGTATATATGAGTAAACTTGGTCTGACAGTTACCAA
TGCTTAATCAGTGAGGCACCTATCTCAGCGATCTGTCTATTTCGTTCATCCATAGTTGCCTGACTCCCCG
TCGTGTAGATAACTACGATACGGGAGGGCTTACCATCTGGCCCCAGTGCTGCAATGATACCGCGAGACCC
ACGCTCACCGGCTCCAGATTTATCAGCAATAAACCAGCCAGCCGGAAGGGCCGAGCGCAGAAGTGGTCCT
GCAACTTTATCCGCCTCCATCCAGTCTATTAATTGTTGCCGGGAAGCTAGAGTAAGTAGTTCGCCAGTTA
ATAGTTTGCGCAACGTTGTTGCCATTGCTACAGGCATCGTGGTGTCACGCTCGTCGTTTGGTATGGCTTC
ATTCAGCTCCGGTTCCCAACGATCAAGGCGAGTTACATGATCCCCCATGTTGTGCAAAAAAGCGGTTAGC
TCCTTCGGTCCTCCGATCGTTGTCAGAAGTAAGTTGGCCGCAGTGTTATCACTCATGGTTATGGCAGCAC
TGCATAATTCTCTTACTGTCATGCCATCCGTAAGATGCTTTTCTGTGACTGGTGAGTACTCAACCAAGTC
ATTCTGAGAATAGTGTATGCGGCGACCGAGTTGCTCTTGCCCGGCGTCAATACGGGATAATACCGCGCCA
CATAGCAGAACTTTAAAAGTGCTCATCATTGGAAAACGTTCTTCGGGGCGAAAACTCTCAAGGATCTTAC
CGCTGTTGAGATCCAGTTCGATGTAACCCACTCGTGCACCCAACTGATCTTCAGCATCTTTTACTTTCAC
CAGCGTTTCTGGGTGAGCAAAAACAGGAAGGCAAAATGCCGCAAAAAAGGGAATAAGGGCGACACGGAAA
TGTTGAATACTCATACTCTTCCTTTTTCAATATTATTGAAGCATTTATCAGGGTTATTGTCTCATGAGCG
GATACATATTTGAATGTATTTAGAAAAATAAACAAATAGGGGTTCCGCGCACATTTCCCCGAAAAGTGCC
ACCTG
[124 nt withheld, positions 7146-7269]
C
[91 nt withheld, positions 7271-7361]
A
[49 nt withheld, positions 7363-7411]
CCTTTGACGTTGGAGTCCACGTTCTTT
[37 nt withheld, positions 7439-7475]
ACCCTATCTCGGTCTATTCTTTTGATTTATAAGGGATTTTGCCGATTTCGGCCTATTGGTTAAAAAATGA
GCTGATTTAACAAAAATTTAACGCGAATTTTAACAAAATATTAACGCTTACAATTTAC
