>Addgene plasmid #13545 | pDisplay FLIPE-600n | addgene partial sequence | sequence record 19347 | 13545 with FLIPE (TCAAACCATTTTTCCGCTTC)
ACTGCGGATCATCTTTACGCAACATACAACCGTAGGCCTCCTGAGACTGCGGCTTGCCGACGATTTCCCA
GTTGTCTGGTTTCTTCGCTTTCGCACGTTCACCGGCCAGCAGAGCGTCATCCATCATAAAGGCAACGGCA
CGACCGCTTTCCAGGGTGCGGAAAGAGTCACCGTGATCTTTGGCGCTGATGATGCGCATATTCATTTTTT
GCTCTTCATTCAGTTTGTTGAGCAAAACTTCAGAGGTAGTGCCGGAAGTGACGACTACGGCTTTGTCTTT
CAGGTTGGCAAAATCTTTGATATCGCCACCCTTTTTGGTCAACAGGCGCGTACCGACCACGAAAATAGTG
TCAGAGAAAGCCGCCTGTTTTTGGCGTTCGACGTTGTTGGTGGTAGAACCACATTCAAAATCGAAAGTGC
CGTTTTGCAGCAGTGGAATACGGTTTTGTGAGGTAATCGGAATCAGTTTTACCTGCAAGTCCGGTTTGTT
GAGTTTCTTTTTCACTGCTTCAACAATGGCGTTGGAGTAATCCTGCGAGTAACCCACCACTTTTTGCTGA
TTGTCGTAATAAGAGAAAGGCACTGAAGATTCACGGTGACCGACGACAATCACACCGTTTTTGGCGATTT
TGTCCAGCGTGCTGCCTGCGGCGCCTCCGGTACCACCCTTGTACAGCTCGTCCATGCCGAGAGTGATCCC
GGCGGGCGTCACGAACTC
